Addgene plasmid #221401: PD2529 human beta1 full
Purpose: Mammalian expression of human integrin beta1 full-length
Depositing lab: Timothy Springer. Depositing organization: Boston Children's Hospital. Publication: Ligand binding initiates single-molecule integrin conformational activation. Li J, Jo MH, Yan J, Hall T, Lee J, Lopez-Sanchez U, Yan S, Ha T, Springer TA. Cell. 2024 May 14:S0092-8674(24)00475-6. doi: 10.1016/j.cell.2024.04.049. PubMed 38772370.
Backbone
  Vector backbone: pD2529 CAG
  Backbone manufacturer: 15
  Vector type: Mammalian Expression
  Selectable markers: Puromycin
Growth in bacteria
  Bacterial resistance: Kanamycin, 50 μg/mL
  Growth temperature: 37°C
  Growth strain: DH5alpha
  Copy number: High Copy
Gene/Insert
  Gene/Insert name: integrin beta1 full-length
  Species: H. sapiens (human)
  Mutation: codon-optimized mature sequence
  Entrez Gene: ITGB1 (a.k.a. CD29, FNRB, GPIIA, MDF2, MSK12, VLA-BETA, VLAB)
  Tag / fusion protein: CD33 secretion peptide (MPLLLLLPLLWAGALA) (N terminal on insert); HA and AVI tags (C terminal on insert)
  Cloning method: Gibson Cloning
Terms and licenses: Academic/Nonprofit Terms; Industry Terms: Not Available to Industry
How to cite: PD2529 human beta1 full was a gift from Timothy Springer (Addgene plasmid # 221401 ; http://n2t.net/addgene:221401 ; RRID:Addgene_221401)
