[The description below was written by a language model from this plasmid's Addgene catalogue record and pLannotate feature annotations shown in this document.]
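Description:
PD2529 human beta1 full is a mammalian expression plasmid of about 9.8 kb, built on the pD2529 CAG backbone, for producing full-length human integrin β1 (ITGB1). It is maintained in bacteria at high copy from a ColE1/pUC-type origin and selected with kanamycin through an aminoglycoside phosphotransferase gene driven by an EM7 bacterial promoter. For selection in mammalian cells, a separate cassette on the opposite strand places the puromycin N-acetyltransferase gene under the mouse PGK promoter, followed by a β-globin polyadenylation signal.

The expression unit uses the CAG arrangement: CMV immediate-early enhancer, chicken β-actin promoter and a chimeric β-actin/β-globin intron, which together give strong constitutive transcription in many mammalian cell types. The insert, introduced by Gibson cloning, is a codon-optimized sequence encoding the mature β1 chain. The native signal peptide is replaced by the CD33 secretion peptide at the N terminus, and HA and AVI tags are fused at the C terminus, allowing epitope detection and site-specific enzymatic biotinylation respectively. The annotation picks up the HA tag as a short 3xHA fragment. The AVI tag is not annotated, and a brief match labelled mOrange2 just downstream is only a small fragment rather than a functional fluorescent reporter. Further 3′, a hepatitis B virus post-transcriptional regulatory element (overlapping a partial X protein reading frame, as is usual for this element) precedes a rabbit β-globin polyadenylation signal. About 1 kb between the tags and this element carries no annotation.

The associated publication concerns single-molecule analysis of ligand-induced integrin conformational activation. The record does not mention an α subunit, which would have to be supplied separately to form a heterodimer.
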