Features (pLannotate 1.2.2; 15 found; start..end, strand, type, name):
    482..1070    -  rep_origin     ori: high-copy-number ColE1/pMB1/pBR322/pUC origin of replication
   1156..1965    -  CDS            KanR: aminoglycoside phosphotransferase; aph(3')-Ia; confers resistance to kanamycin in bacteria or G418 (Geneticin®) in eukaryotes
   1984..2028    -  promoter       EM7 promoter (fragment): synthetic bacterial promoter&nbsp
   2247..2456    -  polyA_signal   β-globin poly(A) (fragment): human β-globin polyadenylation signal
   2457..3056    -  CDS            PuroR (fragment): puromycin N-acetyltransferase; pac from Streptomyces; confers resistance to puromycin
   3066..3565    -  promoter       PGK promoter: mouse phosphoglycerate kinase 1 promoter
   3649..3952    +  enhancer       CMV enhancer: human cytomegalovirus immediate early enhancer
   3954..4229    +  promoter       chicken β-actin promoter: No description available
   4230..5246    +  intron         chimeric intron: chimera between introns from chicken β-actin and rabbit β-globin
   5375..7741    +  CDS            ITGB1: ITB1_HUMAN - Also known as FNRB, MDF2, MSK12. Experimental evidence at protein level: Swiss-Prot protein existence level 1. (Microbial infection) In case of HIV-1 infection, integrin ITGA5:ITGB1 binding to extracellular viral Tat protein seems to enhance angiogenesis in Kaposi's sarcoma lesions. From Homo sapiens (Human).
   7748..7774    +  CDS            3xHA (fragment): three tandem HA epitope tags
   7831..7899    +  CDS            mOrange2 (fragment): photostable monomeric orange derivative of DsRed fluorescent protein (Shaner et al., 2008) mammalian codon-optimized
   8946..9204    +  ncRNA          HBV PRE 1151-1410: Accession: RF02816 - Hepatitis B virus post-transcriptional regulatory element 1151-1410
   9170..9511    +  CDS            X (fragment): X_HBVD3 - Experimental evidence at protein level: Swiss-Prot protein existence level 1. Multifunctional protein that plays a role in silencing host antiviral defenses and promoting viral transcription. Does not seem to be essential for HBV infection. May be directly involved in development of cirrhosis and liver cancer (hepatocellular carcinoma). Most of cytosolic activities involve modulation of cytosolic calcium. The effect on apoptosis is controversial depending on the cell types in which the studies have been conducted. May induce apoptosis by localizing in mitochondria and causing loss of
   9493..9548    +  polyA_signal   β-globin poly(A) signal: rabbit β-globin polyadenylation signal (Gil and Proudfoot, 1987)
>Addgene plasmid #221401 | PD2529 human beta1 full | addgene full sequence | sequence record 439023 | Addgene NGS Result
ACATCCCTAAAATTTTCCTTACATGTTTTACTAGCCAGATTTTTCCTCCTCTCCTGACTACTCCCAGTCA
TAGCTGTCCCTCTTCTCTTATGGAGATCTTTGCATTTTTAGACATTTAGAAGCCTATATCTTGTTACAGA
ATTGGAATTACACAAAAATTCTACCATATTTTGAAAGCTTAGGTTGTTCTGAAAAAAACAATATATTGTT
TTCCTGGGTAAACTAAAAGTCCCCTCGAGGAAAGGCCCCTAAAGTGAAACAGTGCAAAACGTTCAAAAAC
TGTCTGGCAATACAAGTTCCACTTTGACCAAAACGGCTGGCAGTAAAAGGGTTAAGAAGACTGTCAGCCT
TGAGCGGTATCAGCTCACTCAAAGGCGGTAATACGGTTATCCACAGAATCAGGGGATAACGCAGGAAAGA
ACATGTGAGCAAAAGGCCAGCAAAAGGCCAGGAACCGTAAAAAGGCCGCGTTGCTGGCGTTTTTCCATAG
GCTCCGCCCCCCTGACGAGCATCACAAAAATCGACGCTCAAGTCAGAGGTGGCGAAACCCGACAGGACTA
TAAAGATACCAGGCGTTTCCCCCTGGAAGCTCCCTCGTGCGCTCTCCTGTTCCGACCCTGCCGCTTACCG
GATACCTGTCCGCCTTTCTCCCTTCGGGAAGCGTGGCGCTTTCTCATAGCTCACGCTGTAGGTATCTCAG
TTCGGTGTAGGTCGTTCGCTCCAAGCTGGGCTGTGTGCACGAACCCCCCGTTCAGCCCGACCGCTGCGCC
TTATCCGGTAACTATCGTCTTGAGTCCAACCCGGTAAGACACGACTTATCGCCACTGGCAGCAGCCACTG
GTAACAGGATTAGCAGAGCGAGGTATGTAGGCGGTGCTACAGAGTTCTTGAAGTGGTGGGCTAACTACGG
CTACACTAGAAGAACAGTATTTGGTATCTGCGCTCTGCTGAAGCCAGTTACCTTCGGAAAAAGAGTTGGT
AGCTCTTGATCCGGCAAACAAACCACCGCTGGTAGCGGTGGTTTTTTTGTTTGCAAGCAGCAGATTACGC
GCAGAAAAAAAGGATCTCAAGAAGATCCTTTGATCTTTTCTACGGGGTCTGACGCTCAGTGGAACGACGC
GCGCGTAACTCACGTTAAGGGATTTTGGTCATGAGTTAGAAAAACTCATCGAGCATCAAATGAAACTGCA
ATTTATTCATATCAGGATTATCAATACCATATTTTTGAAAAAGCCGTTTCTGTAATGAAGGAGAAAACTC
ACCGAGGCAGTTCCATAGGATGGCAAGATCCTGGTATCGGTCTGCGATTCCGACTCGTCCAACATCAATA
CAACCTATTAATTTCCCCTCGTCAAAAATAAGGTTATCAAGTGAGAAATCACCATGAGTGACGACTGAAT
CCGGTGAGAATGGCAAAAGTTTATGCATTTCTTTCCAGACTTGTTCAACAGGCCAGCCATTACGCTCGTC
ATCAAAATCACTCGCATCAACCAAACCGTTATTCATTCGTGATTGCGCCTGAGCGAGGCGAAATACGCGA
TCGCTGTTAAAAGGACAATTACAAACAGGAATCGAGTGCAACCGGCGCAGGAACACTGCCAGCGCATCAA
CAATATTTTCACCTGAATCAGGATATTCTTCTAATACCTGGAACGCTGTTTTTCCGGGGATCGCAGTGGT
GAGTAACCATGCATCATCAGGAGTACGGATAAAATGCTTGATGGTCGGAAGTGGCATAAATTCCGTCAGC
CAGTTTAGTCTGACCATCTCATCTGTAACATCATTGGCAACGCTACCTTTGCCATGTTTCAGAAACAACT
CTGGCGCATCGGGCTTCCCATACAAGCGATAGATTGTCGCACCTGATTGCCCGACATTATCGCGAGCCCA
TTTATACCCATATAAATCAGCATCCATGTTGGAATTTAATCGCGGCCTCGACGTTTCCCGTTGGATATGG
CTCATTTTTTACTTCCTCACCTTGTCGTATTATACTATGCCGATATACTATGCCGATGATTAATTGTCGA
CACTGCGGGGGCTCTGTGTGGTAAGCAGGTCTTAACCTTTTTACTGCCAATGACGCATGGGATACGTCGT
GGCAGTAAAAGGGCTTAAATGCCAACGACGCGTCCCATACGTTGTTGGCATTTTAATTCTTCTCTCTGCA
GCGGCAGCATGTGCCGCCGCTGCAGAGAGTTTCTAGCGATGACAGCCCCTCTGGGCAACGAGCCGGGGGG
GCTGTCTTTCTTTATGTTTTAAATGCACTGACCTCCCACATTCCCTTTTTAGTAAAATATTCAGAAATAA
TTTAAATACATCATTGCAATGAAAATAAATGTTTTTTATTAGGCAGAATCCAGATGCTCAAGGCCCTTCA
TAATATCCCCCAGTTTAGTAGTTGGACTTAGGGAACAAAGGAACCTTTAATAGAAATTGGACAGCAAGAA
AGCGAGTCAGGCACCGGGCTTGCGGGTCATGCACCAGGTGCGCGGTCCTTCGGGCACCTCGACGTCGGCG
GTGACGGTGAAGCCGAGCCGCTCGTAGAAGGGGAGGTTGCGGGGCGCGGATGTCTCCAGGAAGGCGGGCA
CCCCGGCGCGCTCGGCCGCCTCCACTCCGGGGAGCACGACGGCGCTGCCCAGACCCTTGCCCTGGTGGTC
GGGCGACACGCCGACGGTGGCCAGGAACCACGCGGGCTCCTTGGGCCGGTGCGGCGCCAGGAGGCCTTCC
ATCTGTTGCTGCGCGGCCAGCCGGGAACCGCTCAACTCGGCCATGCGCGGGCCGATCTCGGCGAACACCG
CCCCCGCTTCGACGCTCTCCGGCGTGGTCCAGACCGCCACCGCGGCGCCGTCGTCCGCGACCCACACCTT
GCCGATGTCGAGCCCGACGCGCGTGAGGAAGAGTTCTTGCAGCTCGGTGACCCGCTCGATGTGGCGGTCC
GGATCGACGGTGTGGCGCGTGGCGGGGTAGTCGGCGAACGCGGCGGCGAGGGTGCGTACGGCCCTGGGGA
CGTCGTCGCGGGTGGCGAGGCGCACCGTGGGCTTGTACTCGGTCATGGTGGCGGACGAAAGGCCCGGAGA
TGAGGAAGAGGAGAACAGCGCGGCAGACGTGCGCTTTTGAAGCGTGCAGAATGCCGGGCCTCCGGAGGAC
CTTCGGGCGCCCGCCCCGCCCCTGAGCCCGCCCCTGAGCCCGCCCCCGGACCCACCCCTTCCCAGCCTCT
GAGCCCAGAAAGCGAAGGAGCAAAGCTGCTATTGGCCGCTGCCCCAAAGGCCTACCCGCTTCCATTGCTC
AGCGGTGCTGTCCATCTGCACGAGACTAGTGAGTCGTGCTACTTCCATTTGTCACGTCCTGCACGACGCG
AGCTGCGGGGCGGGGGGGAACTTCCTGACTAGGGGAGGAGTAGAAGGTGGCGCGAAGGGGCCACCAAAGA
ACGGAGCCGGTTGGCGCCTACCGGTGGATGTGGAATGTGTGCGAGGCCAGAGGCCACTTGTGTAGCGCCA
AGTGCCCAGCGGGGCTGCTAAAGCGCATGCTCCAGACTGCCTTGGGAAAAGCGCCTCCCCTACCCGGTAG
AGAAACTTGATCTGTCGCCGCAATTCAAACTTCGTGAGGCTCCGGTGCCCGTCAGTGACCTGCTATACTC
TGGAGACGCGTTACATAACTTACGGTAAATGGCCCGCCTGGCTGACCGCCCAACGACCCCCGCCCATTGA
CGTCAATAATGACGTATGTTCCCATAGTAACGCCAATAGGGACTTTCCATTGACGTCAATGGGTGGAGTA
TTTACGGTAAACTGCCCACTTGGCAGTACATCAAGTGTATCATATGCCAAGTACGCCCCCTATTGACGTC
AATGACGGTAAATGGCCCGCCTGGCATTATGCCCAGTACATGACCTTATGGGACTTTCCTACTTGGCAGT
ACATCTACGTATTAGTCATCGCTATTACCATGGTCGAGGTGAGCCCCACGTTCTGCTTCACTCTCCCCAT
CTCCCCCCCCTCCCCACCCCCAATTTTGTATTTATTTATTTTTTAATTATTTTGTGCAGCGATGGGGGCG
GGGGGGGGGGGGGCGCGCGCCAGGCGGGGCGGGGCGGGGCGAGGGGCGGGGCGGGGCGAGGCGGAGAGGT
GCGGCGGCAGCCAATCAGAGCGGCGCGCTCCGAAAGTTTCCTTTTATGGCGAGGCGGCGGCGGCGGCGGC
CCTATAAAAAGCGAAGCGCGCGGCGGGCGGGAGTCGCTGCGCGCTGCCTTCGCCCCGTGCCCCGCTCCGC
CGCCGCCTCGCGCCGCCCGCCCCGGCTCTGACTGACCGCGTTACTCCCACAGGTGAGCGGGCGGGACGGC
CCTTCTCCTCCGGGCTGTAATTAGCGCTTGGTTTAATGACGGCTTGTTTCTTTTCTGTGGCTGCGTGAAA
GCCTTGAGGGGCTCCGGGAGGGCCCTTTGTGCGGGGGGAGCGGCTCGGGGGGTGCGTGCGTGTGTGTGTG
CGTGGGGAGCGCCGCGTGCGGCTCCGCGCTGCCCGGCGGCTGTGAGCGCTGCGGGCGCGGCGCGGGGCTT
TGTGCGCTCCGCAGTGTGCGCGAGGGGAGCGCGGCCGGGGGCGGTGCCCCGCGGTGCGGGGGGGGCTGCG
AGGGGAACAAAGGCTGCGTGCGGGGTGTGTGCGTGGGGGGGTGAGCAGGGGGTGTGGGCGCGTCGGTCGG
GCTGCAACCCCCCCTGCACCCCCCTCCCCGAGTTGCTGAGCACGGCCCGGCTTCGGGTGCGGGGCTCCGT
ACGGGGCGTGGCGCGGGGCTCGCCGTGCCGGGCGGGGGGTGGCGGCAGGTGGGGGTGCCGGGCGGGGCGG
GGCCGCCTCGGGCCGGGGAGGGCTCGGGGGAGGGGCGCGGCGGCCCCCGGAGCGCCGGCGGCTGTCGAGG
CGCGGCGAGCCGCAGCCATTGCCTTTTATGGTAATCGTGCGAGAGGGCGCAGGGACTTCCTTTGTCCCAA
ATCTGTGCGGAGCCGAAATCTGGGAGGCGCCGCCGCACCCCCTCTAGCGGGCGCGGGGCGAAGCGGTGCG
GCGCCGGCAGGAAGGAAATGGGCGGGGAGGGCCTTCGTGCGTCGCCGCGCCGCCGTCCCCTTCTCCCTCT
CCAGCCTCGGGGCTGTCCGCGGGGGGACGGCTGCCTTCGGGGGGGACGGGGCAGGGCGGGGTTCGGCTTC
TGGCGTGTGACCGGCGGCTCTAGAGCCTCTGCTAACCATGTTCATGCCTTCTTCTTTTTCCTACAGCTCC
TGGGCAACGTGCTGGTTATTGTGCTGTCTCATCATTTTGGCAAAGAATTCGGCTTGATCGAAGCCGTCTC
AGGGGAGAGACCACACCCAAGCTGTCTAGAGCCGCCACCATGCCTTTGCTCCTCCTGTTGCCCTTGCTCT
GGGCTGGCGCCCTCGCGCAGACGGACGAGAATCGATGTTTGAAAGCGAATGCAAAAAGCTGCGGAGAGTG
CATTCAGGCCGGACCGAATTGTGGATGGTGTACAAATTCGACATTTTTGCAAGAGGGAATGCCCACGTCG
GCCCGATGTGATGACCTCGAGGCCTTGAAAAAGAAAGGATGTCCACCGGATGACATCGAGAACCCACGGG
GCTCAAAGGACATCAAAAAGAACAAGAATGTCACAAACCGCTCGAAGGGAACTGCTGAAAAGCTTAAACC
GGAGGACATCACGCAGATCCAGCCCCAACAGCTGGTGCTCCGATTGCGGTCCGGTGAGCCACAGACGTTT
ACTCTCAAGTTCAAGAGAGCGGAGGATTACCCGATCGATCTTTACTATCTTATGGACCTTTCGTACTCCA
TGAAGGATGATTTGGAAAATGTCAAGAGCCTCGGTACTGACTTGATGAATGAAATGCGCCGCATTACCAG
CGATTTCCGAATCGGATTCGGATCATTTGTGGAAAAGACCGTCATGCCCTACATTTCGACCACTCCGGCA
AAGTTGCGCAACCCGTGCACCTCAGAACAGAACTGCACCTCGCCTTTTTCGTATAAGAACGTCCTCAGCT
TGACAAACAAGGGTGAAGTGTTCAATGAGCTGGTCGGAAAGCAAAGAATCTCGGGAAACCTCGATAGCCC
GGAGGGAGGGTTTGATGCAATCATGCAAGTGGCGGTATGCGGGTCCCTTATTGGCTGGAGAAACGTGACC
AGACTCCTGGTGTTTTCCACTGATGCGGGATTTCATTTCGCCGGAGACGGGAAACTGGGAGGGATTGTAC
TTCCGAATGACGGACAGTGTCATTTGGAGAACAACATGTATACGATGTCCCACTACTATGACTACCCCTC
GATCGCGCACCTCGTCCAAAAACTGAGCGAAAACAATATCCAGACTATCTTTGCGGTCACGGAGGAGTTT
CAGCCCGTGTATAAAGAACTGAAAAACTTGATCCCTAAGTCCGCAGTCGGAACGCTGTCGGCCAACAGCT
CGAATGTGATCCAGTTGATCATCGATGCGTATAACTCACTTTCATCAGAGGTCATCCTTGAGAACGGAAA
GCTTAGCGAAGGAGTGACAATCTCGTACAAATCATATTGCAAGAATGGAGTGAATGGCACCGGCGAGAAT
GGCCGGAAATGTTCAAACATTTCCATCGGCGACGAGGTCCAGTTTGAGATCAGCATTACTTCCAATAAGT
GCCCTAAGAAAGACTCGGACTCATTCAAAATTCGGCCTCTCGGGTTTACCGAAGAGGTAGAGGTGATCCT
CCAGTACATTTGTGAATGCGAGTGTCAATCAGAGGGTATCCCCGAAAGCCCCAAGTGTCATGAGGGTAAC
GGAACGTTCGAATGCGGGGCATGTAGATGTAACGAAGGTCGCGTCGGAAGGCACTGCGAATGCTCGACTG
ATGAGGTAAACTCGGAAGACATGGATGCGTATTGCCGAAAAGAGAATTCGAGCGAAATCTGCTCAAACAA
CGGGGAATGTGTGTGCGGACAATGTGTCTGCCGGAAACGGGATAACACAAATGAGATCTACTCCGGAAAG
TTTTGCGAATGCGACAATTTCAACTGTGACAGGTCCAACGGTCTTATCTGTGGTGGTAATGGAGTCTGCA
AGTGCCGCGTCTGCGAGTGTAATCCGAATTACACAGGCTCAGCGTGTGATTGCAGCCTCGACACGTCAAC
ATGCGAGGCGTCCAACGGGCAGATTTGTAACGGGCGAGGGATTTGCGAGTGTGGGGTGTGCAAATGCACT
GACCCCAAATTCCAGGGGCAGACGTGCGAGATGTGCCAGACGTGTCTTGGTGTCTGTGCGGAGCATAAGG
AATGCGTGCAGTGCAGAGCGTTCAACAAAGGGGAAAAGAAAGATACGTGTACGCAAGAATGTTCGTATTT
CAATATCACGAAGGTGGAGTCGAGGGATAAGCTCCCGCAGCCAGTACAGCCGGACCCCGTCAGCCATTGC
AAGGAAAAGGACGTGGATGATTGCTGGTTCTATTTCACATACTCCGTGAATGGTAATAATGAGGTAATGG
TACATGTCGTGGAGAACCCCGAATGCCCCACGGGTCCCGACATCATTCCCATAGTAGCTGGAGTCGTGGC
AGGTATCGTGCTTATCGGTCTGGCGTTGTTGTTGATCTGGAAACTCTTGATGATCATCCATGACCGCAGA
GAGTTTGCCAAGTTTGAGAAAGAGAAGATGAATGCAAAATGGGACACTGGCGAAAACCCAATATACAAAA
GCGCTGTTACAACAGTGGTGAACCCCAAGTACGAGGGCAAAGCTAGCTACCCATACGATGTTCCAGATTA
CGCTGGCAGCGGGTTGAATGATATTTTCGAGGCTCAGAAGATAGAATGGCATGAATGATAATCGTGGAAC
AGTACGAACGCGCCGAGGGCCGCCACTCCACCGGCGGCATGGACGAGCTGTACAAGTGATAAAGTACTTG
ATAAGCTCTTCAGGTTGAGGTCTCTAAAAGCGTCTTCCTGTTCTCATCACATCATATCAAGGTTATATAC
CATCAATATTGCCACAGATGTTACTTAGCCTTTTAATATTTCTCTAATTTAGTGTATATGCAATGATAGT
TCTCTGATTTCTGAGATTGAGTTTCTCATGTGTAATGATTATTTAGAGTTTCTCTTTCATCTGTTCAAAT
TTTTGTCTAGTTTTATTTTTTACTGATTTGTAAGACTTCTTTTTATAATCTGCATATTACAATTCTCTTT
ACTGGGGTGTTGCAAATATTTTCTGTCATTCTATGGCCTGACTTTTCTTAATGGTTTTTTAATTTTAAAA
ATAAGTCTTAATATTCATGCAATCTAATTAACAATCTTTTCTTTGTGGTTAGGACTTTGAGTCATAAGAA
ATTTTTCTCTACACTGAAGTCATGATGGCATGCTTCTATATTATTTTCTAAAAGATTTAAAGTTTTGCCT
TCTCCATTTAGACTTATAATTCACTGGAATTTTTTTGTGTGTATGGTATGACATATGGGTTCCCTTTTAT
TTTTTACATATAAATATATTTCCCTGTTTTTCTAAAAAAGAAAAAGATCATCATTTTCCCATTGTAAAAT
GCCATATTTTTTTCATAGGTCACTTACATATATCAATGGGTCTGTTTCTGAGCTCTACTCTATTTTATCA
GCCTCACTGTCTATCCCCACACATCTCATGCTTTGCTCTAAATCTTGATATTTAGTGGAACATTCTTTCC
CATTTTGTTCTACAAGAATATTTTTGTTATTGTCTTTGGGCTTTCTATATACATTTTGAAATGAGGTTGA
CAAGTTAATAACAGGCCTATTGATTGGAAAGTTTGTCAACGAATTGTGGGTCTTTTGGGGTTTGCTGCCC
CTTTTACGCAATGTGGATATCCTGCTTTAATGCCTTTATATGCATGTATACAAGCAAAACAGGCTTTTAC
TTTCTCGCCAACTTACAAGGCCTTTCTCAGTAAACAGTATATGACCCTTTACCCCGTTGCTCGGCAACGG
CCTGGTCTGTGCCAAGTGTTTGCTGACGCAACCCCCACTGGTTGGGGCTTGGCCATAGGCCATCAGCGCA
TGCGTGGAACCTTTGTGTCTCCTCTGCCGATCCATACTGCGGAACTCCTAGCCGCTTGTTTTGCTCGCAG
CAGGTCTGGAGCAAACCTCATCGGGACCGACAATTCTGTCGTACTCTCCCGCAAGTATACATCGTTTCCA
TGGCTGCTAGGCTGTGCTGCCAACTGGATCCTGCGCGGGACGTCCTTTGTTTACGTCCCGTCGGCGCTGA
ATCCCGCGGACGACCCCTCCCGGGGCCGCTTGGGGCTCTACCGCCCGCTTCTCCGTCTGCCGTACCGTCC
GACCACGGGGCGCACCTCTCTTTACGCGGACTCCCCGTCTGTGCCTTCTCATCTGCCGGACCGTGTGCAC
TTCGCTTCACCTCTGCACGTCGCATGGAGGCCACCGTGAACGCCCACCGGAACCTGCCCAAGGTCTTGCA
TAAGAGGACTCTTGGACTTTCAGCAATGTCATCTCAGTGGCTAATAAAGGAAATTTATTTTCATTGCAAT
AGTGTGTTGGAATTTTTTGTGTCTCTCACTCGGAAGGACATATGGGAGGGCAAATCATTTAAAACATCAG
AATGAGTATTTGGTTTAGAGTTTGGCAACATATGCCCATATGCTGGCTGCCATGAACAAAGGTTGGCTAT
AAAGAGGTCATCAGTATATGAAACAGCCCCCTGCTGTCCATTCCTTATTCCATAGAAAAGCCTTGACTTG
AGGTTAGATTTTTTTTATATTTTGTTTTGTGTTATTTTTTTCTTTA
